Addgene plasmid #232207: pRExT2A-CT-BmNG
Purpose: Endogenous tagging of genes by CRISPR/Cas9-mediated homologous recombination; for C-terminal tagging: mNeongreen-3xTy-T2A-BSD-3xTy
Depositing lab: Calvin Tiengwe. Depositing organization: Imperial College London. Publication: A high-throughput protein tagging toolkit that retains endogenous untranslated regions for studying gene regulation in kinetoplastids. Carbajo CG, Han X, Savur B, Upadhyaya A, Taha F, Tinti M, Wheeler RJ, Yates PA, Tiengwe C. Open Biol. 2025 Feb;15(2):240334. doi: 10.1098/rsob.240334. Epub 2025 Feb 26. PubMed 39999874.
Backbone
  Vector backbone: pUC57 simple
  Vector type: Bacterial Expression
  Selectable markers: Blasticidin ; in Trypanosoma brucei
Growth in bacteria
  Bacterial resistance: Ampicillin, 100 μg/mL
  Growth temperature: 37°C
  Growth strain: DH5alpha
  Copy number: Unknown
Gene/Insert
  Gene/Insert name: mNeongreen
  Species: Synthetic
  Cloning method: Gene Synthesis
Terms and licenses: Academic/Nonprofit Terms; Industry Terms: Not Available to Industry
Depositor comments: This plasmid template contains no kinetoplastid-specific sequences, so it is fully compatible with mammalian and other eukaryotic systems. Please visit https://doi.org/10.1101/2024.11.02.621556 for bioRxiv preprint.
How to cite: pRExT2A-CT-BmNG was a gift from Calvin Tiengwe (Addgene plasmid # 232207 ; http://n2t.net/addgene:232207 ; RRID:Addgene_232207)
