[The description below was written by a language model from this plasmid's Addgene catalogue record and pLannotate feature annotations shown in this document.]
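Description:
pRExT2A-CT-BmNG is a 4.2 kb template plasmid built by gene synthesis in the pUC57 simple cloning backbone. It supplies a donor cassette for endogenous C-terminal tagging of genes by CRISPR/Cas9-mediated homologous recombination. It is propagated in E. coli through a high-copy ColE1/pUC-type origin and selected with ampicillin via the β-lactamase gene and its native promoter. The remaining backbone annotations (lac promoter, operator and CAP site, and fragments of lacZα, lacI, rop and bom) are remnants of the cloning vector that flank the synthetic insert and are not part of the tagging cassette's design. Although catalogued as a bacterial expression vector, the plasmid serves as a source of tagging DNA rather than as an expression construct.

According to the record, the payload reads mNeonGreen-3xTy-T2A-BSD-3xTy. The feature table identifies the mNeonGreen and blasticidin S deaminase (bsd) coding sequences in the same orientation. The Ty epitope repeats and the T2A peptide are not annotated, but presumably lie in the unannotated stretches after each open reading frame. No eukaryotic promoter or untranslated region is annotated in the cassette. This fits the design logic: once integrated in frame at the 3′ end of a target gene, the fluorescent, epitope-tagged fusion and the resistance marker are translated from one transcript and separated by T2A ribosomal skipping. Expression therefore stays under the control of the gene's own regulatory sequences. The associated toolkit was developed for high-throughput tagging that retains endogenous untranslated regions for studying gene regulation in kinetoplastids, with blasticidin selection in Trypanosoma brucei. The depositor notes that the template contains no kinetoplastid-specific sequences and so is compatible with mammalian and other eukaryotic systems.
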