Features (pLannotate 1.2.2; 12 found; start..end, strand, type, name):
    137..236     +  misc_feature   bom (fragment): basis of mobility region from pBR322
    242..399     -  CDS            lacZα (fragment): LacZα fragment of β-galactosidase; lacZ fragment
    474..1181    +  CDS            mNeonGreen: mNeonGreen is a basic (constitutively fluorescent) green/yellow fluorescent protein published in 2013, derived from Branchiostoma lanceolatum. It is reported to be a very rapidly-maturing monomer with moderate acid sensitivity.
   1392..1781    +  CDS            bsd: BSD_ASPTE - Experimental evidence at protein level: Swiss-Prot protein existence level 1. Catalyzes the deamination of the cytosine moiety of the antibiotics blasticidin S, cytomycin and acetylblasticidin S. From Aspergillus terreus.
   2004..2020    -  protein_bind   lac operator: The lac repressor binds to the lac operator to inhibit transcription in E. coli. This inhibition can be relieved by adding lactose or isopropyl-β-D-thiogalactopyranoside (IPTG). lac repressor encoded by lacI
   2028..2058    -  promoter       lac promoter: promoter for the E. coli lac operon
   2073..2094    -  protein_bind   CAP binding site: CAP binding activates transcription in the presence of cAMP. E. coli catabolite activator protein
   2107..2199    -  CDS            lacI (fragment): lac repressor; lacI; The lac repressor binds to the lac operator to inhibit transcription in E. coli. This inhibition can be relieved by adding lactose or isopropyl-β-D-thiogalactopyranoside (IPTG).
   2382..2970    -  rep_origin     ori: high-copy-number ColE1/pMB1/pBR322/pUC origin of replication
   3141..4001    -  CDS            AmpR: β-lactamase; bla; confers resistance to ampicillin, carbenicillin, and related antibiotics
   4002..4106    -  promoter       AmpR promoter: bla
   4201..35      +  CDS            rop (fragment) (across the origin): Rop protein, which maintains plasmids at low copy number; rop
>Addgene plasmid #232207 | pRExT2A-CT-BmNG | addgene full sequence | sequence record 462116 | Addgene NGS Result
TCGCGCGTTTCGGTGATGACGGTGAAAACCTCTGACACATGCAGCTCCCGGAGACGGTCACAGCTTGTCT
GTAAGCGGATGCCGGGAGCAGACAAGCCCGTCAGGGCGCGTCAGCGGGTGTTGGCGGGTGTCGGGGCTGG
CTTAACTATGCGGCATCAGAGCAGATTGTACTGAGAGTGCACCATATGCGGTGTGAAATACCGCACAGAT
GCGTAAGGAGAAAATACCGCATCAGGCGCCATTCGCCATTCAGGCTGCGCAACTGTTGGGAAGGGCGATC
GGTGCGGGCCTCTTCGCTATTACGCCAGCTGGCGAAAGGGGGATGTGCTGCAAGGCGATTAAGTTGGGTA
ACGCCAGGGTTTTCCCAGTCACGACGTTGTAAAACGACGGCCAGTGAATTGGAGATCGGTACTTCGCGAA
TGCGTCGAGATATCGGTACCGGTTCTGGTAGTGGTTCCGGTTCCGGTTCTAAGCTTGTCTCGAAAGGTGA
GGAAGACAATATGGCCAGCTTGCCAGCAACGCACGAGCTTCATATATTTGGGTCGATCAACGGTGTGGAT
TTCGACATGGTGGGTCAAGGCACAGGTAATCCTAATGACGGGTATGAAGAACTCAATTTGAAGAGCACTA
AGGGAGATCTCCAGTTTTCCCCGTGGATTCTTGTGCCGCATATTGGTTATGGTTTTCATCAGTACTTACC
ATACCCCGATGGAATGTCGCCCTTCCAAGCAGCTATGGTGGACGGCTCGGGGTATCAAGTACATCGCACC
ATGCAATTTGAGGACGGAGCATCCCTCACCGTAAACTACCGCTATACGTATGAGGGGAGCCACATAAAAG
GTGAGGCTCAAGTTAAAGGCACAGGCTTCCCAGCTGACGGCCCGGTCATGACCAATTCATTAACCGCTGC
TGATTGGTGCCGTTCTAAGAAGACCTACCCTAACGACAAGACGATCATTAGTACTTTTAAGTGGAGTTAT
ACCACAGGAAACGGAAAGCGGTATCGAAGCACTGCTCGAACAACCTACACATTTGCGAAGCCAATGGCCG
CGAACTACTTGAAGAACCAGCCAATGTATGTGTTTCGAAAAACGGAACTGAAGCATTCGAAAACCGAGCT
TAATTTTAAAGAGTGGCAGAAGGCGTTTACAGACGTGATGGGGATGGACGAATTGTATAAGGGATCCGAG
GTACATACAAATCAGGACCCCCTCGATGGTAGTGAAGTCCATACAAATCAGGACCCGCTGGATGGCTCAG
AGGTTCATACGAACCAAGATCCTCTTGATGGATCAGGATCTGGATCAGGATCGGGTAGTGAGCTCCGCGC
GGAGGGTCGTGGTAGCCTGCTCACGTGTGGTGACGTGGAGGAGAACCCAGGTCCGGCTAGCATGCCTTTG
TCTCAAGAAGAATCCACCCTCATTGAAAGAGCAACGGCTACAATCAACAGCATCCCCATCTCTGAAGACT
ACAGCGTCGCCAGCGCAGCTCTCTCTAGCGACGGCCGCATCTTCACTGGTGTCAATGTATATCATTTTAC
TGGGGGACCTTGTGCAGAACTCGTGGTGCTGGGCACTGCTGCTGCTGCGGCAGCTGGCAACCTGACTTGT
ATCGTCGCGATCGGAAATGAGAACAGGGGCATCTTGAGCCCCTGCGGACGGTGCCGACAGGTGCTTCTCG
ATCTGCATCCTGGGATCAAAGCCATAGTGAAGGACAGTGATGGACAGCCGACGGCAGTTGGGATTCGTGA
ATTGCTGCCCTCTGGTTATGTGTGGGAGGGCCTCGAGGAGGTACACACAAACCAGGACCCACTGGACGGC
TCCGAGGTGCATACCAATCAAGATCCGCTGGACGGCTCTGAAGTTCACACCAATCAAGATCCCTTGGATT
AAGCACAGGTCTCTCAAATTGGGATGCATCTGCAGGGATGCCGGGACCGACGAGTGCAGAGGCGTGCAAG
CGAGCTTGGCGTAATCATGGTCATAGCTGTTTCCTGTGTGAAATTGTTATCCGCTCACAATTCCACACAA
CATACGAGCCGGAAGCATAAAGTGTAAAGCCTGGGGTGCCTAATGAGTGAGCTAACTCACATTAATTGCG
TTGCGCTCACTGCCCGCTTTCCAGTCGGGAAACCTGTCGTGCCAGCTGCATTAATGAATCGGCCAACGCG
CGGGGAGAGGCGGTTTGCGTATTGGGCGCTCTTCCGCTTCCTCGCTCACTGACTCGCTGCGCTCGGTCGT
TCGGCTGCGGCGAGCGGTATCAGCTCACTCAAAGGCGGTAATACGGTTATCCACAGAATCAGGGGATAAC
GCAGGAAAGAACATGTGAGCAAAAGGCCAGCAAAAGGCCAGGAACCGTAAAAAGGCCGCGTTGCTGGCGT
TTTTCCATAGGCTCCGCCCCCCTGACGAGCATCACAAAAATCGACGCTCAAGTCAGAGGTGGCGAAACCC
GACAGGACTATAAAGATACCAGGCGTTTCCCCCTGGAAGCTCCCTCGTGCGCTCTCCTGTTCCGACCCTG
CCGCTTACCGGATACCTGTCCGCCTTTCTCCCTTCGGGAAGCGTGGCGCTTTCTCATAGCTCACGCTGTA
GGTATCTCAGTTCGGTGTAGGTCGTTCGCTCCAAGCTGGGCTGTGTGCACGAACCCCCCGTTCAGCCCGA
CCGCTGCGCCTTATCCGGTAACTATCGTCTTGAGTCCAACCCGGTAAGACACGACTTATCGCCACTGGCA
GCAGCCACTGGTAACAGGATTAGCAGAGCGAGGTATGTAGGCGGTGCTACAGAGTTCTTGAAGTGGTGGC
CTAACTACGGCTACACTAGAAGAACAGTATTTGGTATCTGCGCTCTGCTGAAGCCAGTTACCTTCGGAAA
AAGAGTTGGTAGCTCTTGATCCGGCAAACAAACCACCGCTGGTAGCGGTGGTTTTTTTGTTTGCAAGCAG
CAGATTACGCGCAGAAAAAAAGGATCTCAAGAAGATCCTTTGATCTTTTCTACGGGGTCTGACGCTCAGT
GGAACGAAAACTCACGTTAAGGGATTTTGGTCATGAGATTATCAAAAAGGATCTTCACCTAGATCCTTTT
AAATTAAAAATGAAGTTTTAAATCAATCTAAAGTATATATGAGTAAACTTGGTCTGACAGTTACCAATGC
TTAATCAGTGAGGCACCTATCTCAGCGATCTGTCTATTTCGTTCATCCATAGTTGCCTGACTCCCCGTCG
TGTAGATAACTACGATACGGGAGGGCTTACCATCTGGCCCCAGTGCTGCAATGATACCGCGAGACCCACG
CTCACCGGCTCCAGATTTATCAGCAATAAACCAGCCAGCCGGAAGGGCCGAGCGCAGAAGTGGTCCTGCA
ACTTTATCCGCCTCCATCCAGTCTATTAATTGTTGCCGGGAAGCTAGAGTAAGTAGTTCGCCAGTTAATA
GTTTGCGCAACGTTGTTGCCATTGCTACAGGCATCGTGGTGTCACGCTCGTCGTTTGGTATGGCTTCATT
CAGCTCCGGTTCCCAACGATCAAGGCGAGTTACATGATCCCCCATGTTGTGCAAAAAAGCGGTTAGCTCC
TTCGGTCCTCCGATCGTTGTCAGAAGTAAGTTGGCCGCAGTGTTATCACTCATGGTTATGGCAGCACTGC
ATAATTCTCTTACTGTCATGCCATCCGTAAGATGCTTTTCTGTGACTGGTGAGTACTCAACCAAGTCATT
CTGAGAATAGTGTATGCGGCGACCGAGTTGCTCTTGCCCGGCGTCAATACGGGATAATACCGCGCCACAT
AGCAGAACTTTAAAAGTGCTCATCATTGGAAAACGTTCTTCGGGGCGAAAACTCTCAAGGATCTTACCGC
TGTTGAGATCCAGTTCGATGTAACCCACTCGTGCACCCAACTGATCTTCAGCATCTTTTACTTTCACCAG
CGTTTCTGGGTGAGCAAAAACAGGAAGGCAAAATGCCGCAAAAAAGGGAATAAGGGCGACACGGAAATGT
TGAATACTCATACTCTTCCTTTTTCAATATTATTGAAGCATTTATCAGGGTTATTGTCTCATGAGCGGAT
ACATATTTGAATGTATTTAGAAAAATAAACAAATAGGGGTTCCGCGCACATTTCCCCGAAAAGTGCCACC
TGACGTCTAAGAAACCATTATTATCATGACATTAACCTATAAAAATAGGCGTATCACGAGGCCCTTTCGT
C
